>Addgene plasmid #241321 | pcDNA3.1-MSTN-F94L | addgene full sequence | sequence record 491248 | Addgene NGS Result
GACGGATCGGGAGATCTCCCGATCCCCTATGGTGCACTCTCAGTACAATCTGCTCTGATGCCGCATAGTT
AAGCCAGTATCTGCTCCCTGCTTGTGTGTTGGAGGTCGCTGAGTAGTGCGCGAGCAAAATTTAAGCTACA
ACAAGGCAAGGCTTGACCGACAATTGCATGAAGAATCTGCTTAGGGTTAGGCGTTTTGCGCTGCTTCGCG
ATGTACGGGCCAGATATACGCGTTGACATTGATTATTGACTAGTTATTAATAGTAATCAATTACGGGGTC
ATTAGTTCATAGCCCATATATGGAGTTCCGCGTTACATAACTTACGGTAAATGGCCCGCCTGGCTGACCG
CCCAACGACCCCCGCCCATTGACGTCAATAATGACGTATGTTCCCATAGTAACGCCAATAGGGACTTTCC
ATTGACGTCAATGGGTGGAGTATTTACGGTAAACTGCCCACTTGGCAGTACATCAAGTGTATCATATGCC
AAGTACGCCCCCTATTGACGTCAATGACGGTAAATGGCCCGCCTGGCATTATGCCCAGTACATGACCTTA
TGGGACTTTCCTACTTGGCAGTACATCTACGTATTAGTCATCGCTATTACCATGGTGATGCGGTTTTGGC
AGTACATCAATGGGCGTGGATAGCGGTTTGACTCACGGGGATTTCCAAGTCTCCACCCCATTGACGTCAA
TGGGAGTTTGTTTTGGCACCAAAATCAACGGGACTTTCCAAAATGTCGTAACAACTCCGCCCCATTGACG
CAAATGGGCGGTAGGCGTGTACGGTGGGAGGTCTATATAAGCAGAGCTCTCTGGCTAACTAGAGAACCCA
CTGCTTACTGGCTTATCGAAATTAATACGACTCACTATAGGGAGACCCAAGCTGGCTAGCGTTTAAACTT
AAGCTTGGTACCGAGCTCGGATCCGTTTGGCTTGGCGTTACTCAAAAGCAAAAGAAAAGTAAAAGGAAGA
AGTAAGAACAAGGGAAAAGATTGTATTGATTTTAAAACCATGCAAAAACTGCAAATCTCTGTTTATATTT
ACCTATTTATGCTGATTGTTGCTGGCCCAGTGGATCTGAATGAGAACAGCGAGCAGAAGGAAAATGTGGA
AAAAGAGGGGCTGTGTAATGCATGTTTGTGGAGGGAAAACACTACATCCTCAAGACTAGAAGCCATAAAA
ATCCAAATCCTCAGTAAACTTCGCCTGGAAACAGCTCCTAACATCAGCAAAGATGCTATCAGACAACTTT
TGCCCAAGGCTCCTCCACTCCTGGAACTGATTGATCAGTTAGATGTCCAGAGAGATGCCAGCAGTGACGG
CTCCTTGGAAGACGATGACTACCACGCCAGGACGGAAACGGTCATTACCATGCCCACGGAGTGTGAGTAG
TCCTGCTGGTGCAGAGCAACGACTCTGCTGACTGCTGTTCTAGTGTTCATGAGAAACCGATCTATTTTCA
GGCTCTTTTAACAAGCTGCTGGCTTGTATGTAAGGAGGAGGGGAAAGAGCTTTTTTCAAGATTTCATGAG
AAATAGACCAATGAGACTGAAAGCTGCTACTTTATTTGTTTCCTTAGAGAGCTAAAAAGCTAAAAATCAA
AAATGAAATGCTTGCATAGCATTCATGTTATATAGTTTAGTATGACAACTATAACATGTTTATGTTTTCA
CAGCTTAATGCTACCAAGGTAAAGGATTGGGAGACAGTATCAGCAATGTGAAAAATTTACATCAAATTTC
CTAATTGCATTTGGTTGCCTGAAATATGCATTTAAAATAACAGGGTGTTGTTTTTTTTTTTTTTTTTTTT
CATTAATAAAAGAGAAAGGAAGAAATCTGTAGAGGTTGAAGCCTATCTGGGCGTTTGCTGAACACTTAGA
ATGACTTCTGTTATTCAAAACTATTTCTCATAGGGTTTTTATGGTCTTCACAGAGTATCTAATTTTGAAA
GCTATTAGAGTGGAAAGGATAAAAGAATATTCTTAATAAACTTAATGTATTAGTAAGAGCAATAAGGAAG
TAAACACAGCATAGTGAAAAATCATGAGCTAATCAGCAGAAAATTCTAAGAAATAAACATTTTAATTACA
AAGTTCCACTTATACCCTGACCATGGTACTATTGTTGAGAGTACCTGGTCTGCACATATCTAGGAGGCAC
ATGCTTAATAACCTTCTAAAATATTATTGTATTCCTCATAGGAGGGAGAACTATTACCTATATGTAGTAC
CTATGTTGTTTCTGAAAGATAATATGTTTCATGTATTTCTGTTGCAGTCACTTCAAACCTATACTCAAGG
AAAGGGAGACAGGCATCTCAACAGAGAAGGCATGACCAGAAAGAGTTTTGTGCCATGTGTCTGCGATCTT
GCTTTATACAGGGCTCTACCCACTTTAAACTGGACTCAAAACAGTTTCAAAATACTGCTTTTTCTTATTA
AGTAACTAGTTTATAAGGCAACAAATAAATTTCCTTTAAGACTGTGCTATCAGATAATCCTGGAATAGAT
TTGCCTTACTTATAAACAATCTTGAGAAAACAAAAAGGCAAGAAATTGCTAAGTGCTTCTGCTTACAATG
ACAGCCTGGCCCTAAAGACAATGTTTTCTAAGTTTTGAAACAGCTTGAATACAACATCTAAGTTTTGGTG
CTAATTACCTGCTAGTTTTTTTATTTTTTTCCTTTAAAAGGCTGTCCCAGCGTCCTAACATAACAGATGC
ACTATATTTTCTGCTAATTCCCGAGGCTCAGTTAGTTGCTCACTGTGTCTTGTCCCCAGGTAATTCAGGC
CTGGGGGAAGGGTTCCTTCCTCCAGACTGATTGGTACAGCTGCTCAGTAAGTGTAACTACTCAGATTCCC
AAAGAATTCTAAGTGGATGTTCTTCCACAGTGTCTCTTGTTCTCTCTAATCATCATCATTTTAAAATTTC
ATCCACTTTTCATTCCTTAATAGAATTTTCCTTAGTCCACAGTTCTCTGGAAAGGAAGTAGGCTTCTCAT
AACAGCTGAAAAAACATATACCTAAAAGATTCTGAAAAGCTGTAATAACTGTTATACTTGATATTTTGCT
GTTATGAATGAAATGCTACATATTTTTCCATTTTAAAAGACTAAATATGCACACATTATTCCAATTAAAA
AATGTTCATAGATTGATATGGAGGTGTTCGTTCATTTTTCATAAAAATGATCTTAGTAACTTTTTTTCTT
ATTCATTTATAGCTGATCTTCTAACGCAAGTGGAAGGAAAACCCAAATGTTGTTTCTTTAAATTTAGCTC
TAAGATACAATACAATAAACTAGTAAAGGCCCAACTGTGGATATATCTGAGGCCTGTCAAGACTCCTGCG
ACAGTGTTTGTGCAAATCCTGAGACTCATCAAACCCATGAAAGACGGTACAAGGTATACTGGAATCCGAT
CTCTGAAACTTGACATGAACCCAGGCACTGGTATTTGGCAGAGCATTGATGTGAAGACAGTGTTGCAGAA
CTGGCTCAAACAACCTGAATCCAACTTAGGCATTGAAATCAAAGCTTTAGATGAGAATGGCCATGATCTT
GCTGTAACCTTCCCAGAACCAGGAGAAGATGGACTGGTAAGTGATTACTGAAAATAACATGCTAAAAACC
TTGTTATGTGTTTATTCATAATGTGAATGAATAGTAGTGAAAAATAACTACCAGTTTCCTGTGCTTATAA
GCCAGACAAAGGCACCTTACCCCAGTGGTAGCCCTGTACTCAATAAAAGTAGGTGTCCCATTTCACATCC
TATGAAACACTCTCTTGATACTTTGACTTTGCATGAGGATTTAAAAGAAAAAAAGTTATACCATGGTCCT
TAAGTTTTTAGGGAATTCTTTGGAATTGAGAATGAAATATAAAATGCTTTCCGTTGATGTGCTACATGAT
TATATAAATAAAAACATGAAGTCTTCACAGTGGATTCTAGTACTCACCCAACAACACATTTTTTCCCCCA
GAAGAGTGACCAATTTGTTAAAATTCTTTTGCTTAATAAGGCAGAAAAATGAACTCTACAAGTTATAATT
AAAATAAAATGCTTTTACTTATAGAAATTAACTAGATATATGTTCAGGTTTATATACTATTAAATATACT
ATATTTAAGATCTCTCATGATAAATATGTTCCTTGTTTTATAGACTATTGATGCACTGATGTATATGTGG
ATTACTTTGTGAATTACCCCTGGTAAAATTAAAAATTTCAGGCTAGTTAACTTGTACTACTTAGCTATTT
TCTGAACTGTCTTACTGTTCTTTAACAGGAGTTAACTTAGGTAATGTCAACTAATTTAATATAAAGTCAA
ACAGAAAATAATGCCTTATATATTATAAAAATTAATAAAAAACCATTTTAAAATCTAGTATAAGTTTAGA
GCTACTCACTCTTCTGGCTTATCTATGCTTGTATTTACTTCTGTTTTCAAAAAATTTTTTAATGTGACCA
TACCTTTTATTTCCAGTTATTGATATAATTTACAACAAAAGATTATACTTGCAAGCTTTATAGTTTTTAA
ATGGTCTTATTTGTAGTGAATATCATATCTAAATGATATCTAAATGTAAAGTAAATCATACCTAAATGAA
AACATATTCTTTAAGTCATTATAAAATTTTCCAGGTGATCAATTTTTCTTTAAATATACTACATAAAATG
TTATTGACTCCCAAAATGATGTTATTTTGTATAATCTTAAATACCAATAATTACCAGGTCTATTTTGGTT
TTAGTGTAGGATAAAAAAGAATGTGTTCTTTTTTCTAGGTAGCATTTTAATGATCAAAGTTGGTGACGTG
ACAGAGGTCTTAAGTATTATTAAACAGATGATTAATAAGATGTATTCCTCAGACTTTTCCATATAAAAGG
AAAAATGTCTCAAATTCATGAAAAGATTGGTACAGGAGGAGGATTAGCAAATTGTAGTTTAAATATCTGA
ATGGAAACACTTTTTAGTGAAAGAATAAAGGGAATATCATTGTATCTTCTTCTGAGTCTGTGCCTCTCTC
TCTTGGAGTTAGTCTTTCCAACCCTATATACTTACCACTATCTTCATCCCTCTACCTTCCTTTTTCCCAT
TACATCTGTGCAGTACTGGGTGGCAACTATTGTGTTTCGGTGTTAATATCCAAGTTTCCCTGAATAAGAC
CAAGTGAATGGAGGATGAATGAGTATACCTATCCCTCCAGGGGTCATCAGACATATTTAGCCACCATATT
TAATCAATAAGCAGGAAGACATAAGCTAGCCTTGTCCTTCTTCTTTCCTCCCTGCTCCTTTCTCTTCTCT
TCCCCCTCTCCCTTTACTGTCATCCATCAGTATTTTCAGAGCATCTATTATGTGTCAGGCATTCAGATAC
TCAAACGGAGGAAAACAAGAATAAACAAGACAAAGATCTGACCACAGGGGAATCCCTATGGCTACTGTAG
ACTTTTGAGCCATAAAGGAAGAATCAAGCCTAGTGTAAATGAAAATTCCTTAATGCTGTGCCTTTTAAAA
AGAAATGTGACATAAGCAAAATGATTAGTTTCTTTCTTTAATAATGAGTCCTTGAGGTAGGAGAGTGTTT
TGGGATCTATTATTAACTCTTCTTTCCTTTCCATACAGACTCCTTTTTTAGAAGTCAAGGTAACAGACAC
ACCAAAAAGATCTAGGAGAGATTTTGGGCTTGATTGTGATGAACACTCCACAGAATCTCGATGCTGTCGT
TACCCTCTAACTGTGGATTTTGAAGCTTTTGGATGGGATTGGATTATTGCACCTAAAAGATATAAGGCCA
ATTACTGCTCTGGAGAATGTGAATTTGTATTTTTGCAAAAGTATCCTCATACCCATCTTGTGCACCAAGC
AAACCCCAGAGGTTCAGCCGGCCCCTGCTGTACTCCTACAAAGATGTCTCCAATTAATATGCTATATTTT
AATGGCGAAGGACAAATAATATACGGGAAGATTCCAGCCATGGTAGTAGATCGCTGTGGGTGTTCATGAG
GTCTATATTTGGTTCATAGCTTCCTCAAACATGGAAGGTCTTCCCCTCAACAATTTTGAAACTGTGAAAT
TATGTACCACAGGCTATAAGCCTAGAGTATGCTACAGTCACTTAAGCACAAGCTACAGTATATGAGCTAA
AAAGAGAGAATATATGCAATGGTTGGCATTTAACCATCCAAACAAATCGTATAATAAAAAGTTTTATGAT
TTCCAGAGTTTTTGAACTAGGAGATCAAATTCCATTTATGTTGAAATATATTACAACACATGCAGGTGAA
TGAAAGCAATTCTCCTTGTCTTCTGGTGAATTAAAGGAGTATGCTTTAAAATCTATTTCTCTACAGTTTC
ACTTAATATTTACAGAAAAATCTATATGTAGTATTGGTAAAATGCAGTATTGTTATATACCATTATTTGA
AACATCCTTAAACACTTGAATTTATATTGTATGATAGCATACTTGGTAAGATGAGATTCCACAAAGTAGG
GATGGCACACCATACGCAGGTTACCATTCCTATACTGATTGATACAGTACATTAACAGTTTTTGCCAATG
GTGCTAATACAATAGGCTGAATGGCTGATGTTATCAGGTTTATCAAGCAAAAAACATTCAGGAAAGTAAT
AAGTTTCTCCTTTCTTCAGGTGCATTTTCACACTCCTCCCTATGGGCAATGGATGTTCTATAGAGAAAGA
AAACTCATTTTCCTAGAGGTCTACATTCAATTCTGTAGCATACTTGGAGAAGCTGCATTGAAAAGGCAGT
CAAAAAGTATTCATTTTGGTCAAAATTTCAAAATTATAGCCTGCCTTTGCAATACTGCAGCTTTTAGGAT
GAAATAATGGAAATGACTGATTCTATCAATATTGTATAAAAAGATTTTGAAATAGTTGCATTTATATAAT
ATGTATACAATATTGTTTTGTAAATAAATGTCTCCTTTTTTATTTACTTTGGTATATTTTTACAGTAAGG
ACATTTCAAATTAAGTATTAAGGCACAAAGACATGTCATGTAGGACATAAAAGCAAAAGCTTATATTTTG
GAGCAAATTAGTTGATTAAATAGTGGTCTTAAAACTCCATATGCTAATGGTTAGATGGTTATATTACAAT
CATTTTATATTTTTTTACATTATTAGCATTCACTTATGGATTCATGATGGCTGTCTCGAGTCTAGAGGGC
CCGTTTAAACCCGCTGATCAGCCTCGACTGTGCCTTCTAGTTGCCAGCCATCTGTTGTTTGCCCCTCCCC
CGTGCCTTCCTTGACCCTGGAAGGTGCCACTCCCACTGTCCTTTCCTAATAAAATGAGGAAATTGCATCG
CATTGTCTGAGTAGGTGTCATTCTATTCTGGGGGGTGGGGTGGGGCAGGACAGCAAGGGGGAGGATTGGG
AAGACAATAGCAGGCATGCTGGGGATGCGGTGGGCTCTATGGCTTCTGAGGCGGAAAGAACCAGCTGGGG
CTCTAGGGGGTATCCCC
[124 nt withheld, positions 7508-7631]
C
[91 nt withheld, positions 7633-7723]
A
[49 nt withheld, positions 7725-7773]
CCTTTGACGTTGGAGTCCACGTTCTTT
[37 nt withheld, positions 7801-7837]
ACCCTATCTCGGTCTATTCTTTTGATTTATAAGGGATTTTGCCGATTTCGGCCTATTGGTTAAAAAATGA
GCTGATTTAACAAAAATTTAACGCGAATTAATTCTGTGGAATGTGTGTCAGTTAGGGTGTGGAAAGTCCC
CAGGCTCCCCAGCAGGCAGAAGTATGCAAAGCATGCATCTCAATTAGTCAGCAACCAGGTGTGGAAAGTC
CCCAGGCTCCCCAGCAGGCAGAAGTATGCAAAGCATGCATCTCAATTAGTCAGCAACCATAGTCCCGCCC
CTAACTCCGCCCATCCCGCCCCTAACTCCGCCCAGTTCCGCCCATTCTCCGCCCCATGGCTGACTAATTT
TTTTTATTTATGCAGAGGCCGAGGCCGCCTCTGCCTCTGAGCTATTCCAGAAGTAGTGAGGAGGCTTTTT
TGGAGGCCTAGGCTTTTGCAAAAAGCTCCCGGGAGCTTGTATATCCATTTTCGGATCTGATCAAGAGACA
GGATGAGGATCGTTTCGCATGATTGAACAAGATGGATTGCACGCAGGTTCTCCGGCCGCTTGGGTGGAGA
GGCTATTCGGCTATGACTGGGCACAACAGACAATCGGCTGCTCTGATGCCGCCGTGTTCCGGCTGTCAGC
GCAGGGGCGCCCGGTTCTTTTTGTCAAGACCGACCTGTCCGGTGCCCTGAATGAACTGCAGGACGAGGCA
GCGCGGCTATCGTGGCTGGCCACGACGGGCGTTCCTTGCGCAGCTGTGCTCGACGTTGTCACTGAAGCGG
GAAGGGACTGGCTGCTATTGGGCGAAGTGCCGGGGCAGGATCTCCTGTCATCTCACCTTGCTCCTGCCGA
GAAAGTATCCATCATGGCTGATGCAATGCGGCGGCTGCATACGCTTGATCCGGCTACCTGCCCATTCGAC
CACCAAGCGAAACATCGCATCGAGCGAGCACGTACTCGGATGGAAGCCGGTCTTGTCGATCAGGATGATC
TGGACGAAGAGCATCAGGGGCTCGCGCCAGCCGAACTGTTCGCCAGGCTCAAGGCGCGCATGCCCGACGG
CGAGGATCTCGTCGTGACCCATGGCGATGCCTGCTTGCCGAATATCATGGTGGAAAATGGCCGCTTTTCT
GGATTCATCGACTGTGGCCGGCTGGGTGTGGCGGACCGCTATCAGGACATAGCGTTGGCTACCCGTGATA
TTGCTGAAGAGCTTGGCGGCGAATGGGCTGACCGCTTCCTCGTGCTTTACGGTATCGCCGCTCCCGATTC
GCAGCGCATCGCCTTCTATCGCCTTCTTGACGAGTTCTTCTGAGCGGGACTCTGGGGTTCGAAATGACCG
ACCAAGCGACGCCCAACCTGCCATCACGAGATTTCGATTCCACCGCCGCCTTCTATGAAAGGTTGGGCTT
CGGAATCGTTTTCCGGGACGCCGGCTGGATGATCCTCCAGCGCGGGGATCTCATGCTGGAGTTCTTCGCC
CACCCCAACTTGTTTATTGCAGCTTATAATGGTTACAAATAAAGCAATAGCATCACAAATTTCACAAATA
AAGCATTTTTTTCACTGCATTCTAGTTGTGGTTTGTCCAAACTCATCAATGTATCTTATCATGTCTGTAT
ACCGTCGACCTCTAGCTAGAGCTTGGCGTAATCATGGTCATAGCTGTTTCCTGTGTGAAATTGTTATCCG
CTCACAATTCCACACAACATACGAGCCGGAAGCATAAAGTGTAAAGCCTGGGGTGCCTAATGAGTGAGCT
AACTCACATTAATTGCGTTGCGCTCACTGCCCGCTTTCCAGTCGGGAAACCTGTCGTGCCAGCTGCATTA
ATGAATCGGCCAACGCGCGGGGAGAGGCGGTTTGCGTATTGGGCGCTCTTCCGCTTCCTCGCTCACTGAC
TCGCTGCGCTCGGTCGTTCGGCTGCGGCGAGCGGTATCAGCTCACTCAAAGGCGGTAATACGGTTATCCA
CAGAATCAGGGGATAACGCAGGAAAGAACATGTGAGCAAAAGGCCAGCAAAAGGCCAGGAACCGTAAAAA
GGCCGCGTTGCTGGCGTTTTTCCATAGGCTCCGCCCCCCTGACGAGCATCACAAAAATCGACGCTCAAGT
CAGAGGTGGCGAAACCCGACAGGACTATAAAGATACCAGGCGTTTCCCCCTGGAAGCTCCCTCGTGCGCT
CTCCTGTTCCGACCCTGCCGCTTACCGGATACCTGTCCGCCTTTCTCCCTTCGGGAAGCGTGGCGCTTTC
TCATAGCTCACGCTGTAGGTATCTCAGTTCGGTGTAGGTCGTTCGCTCCAAGCTGGGCTGTGTGCACGAA
CCCCCCGTTCAGCCCGACCGCTGCGCCTTATCCGGTAACTATCGTCTTGAGTCCAACCCGGTAAGACACG
ACTTATCGCCACTGGCAGCAGCCACTGGTAACAGGATTAGCAGAGCGAGGTATGTAGGCGGTGCTACAGA
GTTCTTGAAGTGGTGGCCTAACTACGGCTACACTAGAAGAACAGTATTTGGTATCTGCGCTCTGCTGAAG
CCAGTTACCTTCGGAAAAAGAGTTGGTAGCTCTTGATCCGGCAAACAAACCACCGCTGGTAGCGGTGGTT
TTTTTGTTTGCAAGCAGCAGATTACGCGCAGAAAAAAAGGATCTCAAGAAGATCCTTTGATCTTTTCTAC
GGGGTCTGACGCTCAGTGGAACGAAAACTCACGTTAAGGGATTTTGGTCATGAGATTATCAAAAAGGATC
TTCACCTAGATCCTTTTAAATTAAAAATGAAGTTTTAAATCAATCTAAAGTATATATGAGTAAACTTGGT
CTGACAGTTACCAATGCTTAATCAGTGAGGCACCTATCTCAGCGATCTGTCTATTTCGTTCATCCATAGT
TGCCTGACTCCCCGTCGTGTAGATAACTACGATACGGGAGGGCTTACCATCTGGCCCCAGTGCTGCAATG
ATACCGCGAGACCCACGCTCACCGGCTCCAGATTTATCAGCAATAAACCAGCCAGCCGGAAGGGCCGAGC
GCAGAAGTGGTCCTGCAACTTTATCCGCCTCCATCCAGTCTATTAATTGTTGCCGGGAAGCTAGAGTAAG
TAGTTCGCCAGTTAATAGTTTGCGCAACGTTGTTGCCATTGCTACAGGCATCGTGGTGTCACGCTCGTCG
TTTGGTATGGCTTCATTCAGCTCCGGTTCCCAACGATCAAGGCGAGTTACATGATCCCCCATGTTGTGCA
AAAAAGCGGTTAGCTCCTTCGGTCCTCCGATCGTTGTCAGAAGTAAGTTGGCCGCAGTGTTATCACTCAT
GGTTATGGCAGCACTGCATAATTCTCTTACTGTCATGCCATCCGTAAGATGCTTTTCTGTGACTGGTGAG
TACTCAACCAAGTCATTCTGAGAATAGTGTATGCGGCGACCGAGTTGCTCTTGCCCGGCGTCAATACGGG
ATAATACCGCGCCACATAGCAGAACTTTAAAAGTGCTCATCATTGGAAAACGTTCTTCGGGGCGAAAACT
CTCAAGGATCTTACCGCTGTTGAGATCCAGTTCGATGTAACCCACTCGTGCACCCAACTGATCTTCAGCA
TCTTTTACTTTCACCAGCGTTTCTGGGTGAGCAAAAACAGGAAGGCAAAATGCCGCAAAAAAGGGAATAA
GGGCGACACGGAAATGTTGAATACTCATACTCTTCCTTTTTCAATATTATTGAAGCATTTATCAGGGTTA
TTGTCTCATGAGCGGATACATATTTGAATGTATTTAGAAAAATAAACAAATAGGGGTTCCGCGCACATTT
CCCCGAAAAGTGCCACCTGACGTC
Features (pLannotate 1.2.2; 22 found; start..end, strand, type, name):
     28..80      -  misc_feature   bom (fragment): basis of mobility region from pBR322
    235..614     +  enhancer       CMV enhancer: human cytomegalovirus immediate early enhancer
    615..818     +  promoter       CMV promoter: human cytomegalovirus (CMV) immediate early promoter
    814..847     +  LTR            5' LTR (truncated) (fragment): truncated 5' long terminal repeat (LTR) from HIV-1
    863..881     +  promoter       T7 promoter: promoter for bacteriophage T7 RNA polymerase
   1020..1391    +  CDS            MSTN (fragment): GDF8_HUMAN - Also known as GDF8. Experimental evidence at protein level: Swiss-Prot protein existence level 1. Acts specifically as a negative regulator of skeletal muscle growth. From Homo sapiens (Human).
   3232..3606    +  CDS            MSTN (fragment): GDF8_HUMAN - Also known as GDF8. Experimental evidence at protein level: Swiss-Prot protein existence level 1. Acts specifically as a negative regulator of skeletal muscle growth. From Homo sapiens (Human).
   5642..6016    +  CDS            MSTN (fragment): GDF8_HUMAN - Also known as GDF8. Experimental evidence at protein level: Swiss-Prot protein existence level 1. Acts specifically as a negative regulator of skeletal muscle growth. From Homo sapiens (Human).
   7238..7462    +  polyA_signal   bGH poly(A) signal: bovine growth hormone polyadenylation signal
   7466..7487    +  promoter       SV40 promoter (fragment): SV40 enhancer and early promoter
   7508..7936    +  rep_origin     f1 ori (sequence partly withheld): f1 bacteriophage origin of replication; arrow indicates direction of (+) strand synthesis
   7950..8279    +  promoter       SV40 promoter: SV40 enhancer and early promoter
   8346..9137    +  CDS            neo: KKA2_KLEPN - Also known as kan, nptII. Experimental evidence at protein level: Swiss-Prot protein existence level 1. Resistance to kanamycin, neomycin, paromomycin, ribostamycin, butirosin and gentamicin B. From Klebsiella pneumoniae.
   9161..9319    +  CDS            ble (fragment): BLE_KLEPN - Experimental evidence at protein level: Swiss-Prot protein existence level 1. Binding protein with a strong affinity to the bleomycin family of antibiotics. Binds to CL990; an antimitotic-antibiotic compound. From Klebsiella pneumoniae.
   9314..9435    +  polyA_signal   SV40 poly(A) signal: SV40 polyadenylation signal
   9506..9528    -  protein_bind   lac operator (fragment): The lac repressor binds to the lac operator to inhibit transcription in E. coli. This inhibition can be relieved by adding lactose or isopropyl-β-D-thiogalactopyranoside (IPTG). lac repressor encoded by lacI
   9532..9562    -  promoter       lac promoter: promoter for the E. coli lac operon
   9577..9598    -  protein_bind   CAP binding site: CAP binding activates transcription in the presence of cAMP. E. coli catabolite activator protein
   9611..9703    -  CDS            lacI (fragment): lac repressor; lacI; The lac repressor binds to the lac operator to inhibit transcription in E. coli. This inhibition can be relieved by adding lactose or isopropyl-β-D-thiogalactopyranoside (IPTG).
   9886..10474   -  rep_origin     ori: high-copy-number ColE1/pMB1/pBR322/pUC origin of replication
  10645..11505   -  CDS            AmpR: β-lactamase; bla; confers resistance to ampicillin, carbenicillin, and related antibiotics
  11506..11610   -  promoter       AmpR promoter: bla
