[The description below was written by a language model from this plasmid's Addgene catalogue record and pLannotate feature annotations shown in this document.]
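Description:
pcDNA3.1-MSTN-F94L is a mammalian expression plasmid built on the pcDNA3.1(+) backbone that carries the full bovine (Bos taurus) myostatin gene, MSTN (also called GDF8), with the missense variant p.F94L. It is maintained in E. coli as a high-copy plasmid through a ColE1/pUC-type origin and is selected with ampicillin via the β-lactamase gene and its own promoter. The backbone also provides an f1 phage origin and a neomycin/kanamycin phosphotransferase cassette driven by the SV40 early promoter and closed by an SV40 polyadenylation signal. That cassette could in principle be used for G418 selection of transfected mammalian cells, although the record does not mention such use.

The insert of about 6.2 kb is genomic rather than cDNA. The annotation finds three separate myostatin coding segments spread over roughly 5 kb, consistent with three exons separated by two introns. These segments are labelled by homology to the human protein, but the catalogue entry states a bovine origin. Transcription is driven by the CMV immediate-early enhancer and promoter and terminated by the bovine growth hormone polyadenylation signal. A T7 promoter lies just upstream of the insert. Short annotated hits such as a truncated HIV-1 LTR fragment and a ble fragment are probably incidental sequence matches within standard backbone regions.

Because the introns are retained, the transcript has to be spliced in transfected cells, so the plasmid works as a full-gene minigene. The associated study assessed how bovine MSTN variants affect pre-mRNA splicing. The depositor notes six natural variants in intron 1 and reports that they have no detectable effect on RNA expression or splicing. The sequenced record is slightly shorter than the catalogued total size.
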