Addgene plasmid #241321: pcDNA3.1-MSTN-F94L
Purpose: Expresses bovine MSTN (p.F94L) in mammalian cells
Depositing lab: Mathilde Dupont-Nivet. Depositing organization: INRAE Jouy-en-Josas. Publication: Assessing the effect of bovine MSTN variants on pre-mRNA splicing. Gaiani N, Rocha D, Boulling A. Anim Genet. 2026 Feb;57(1):e70073. doi: 10.1002/age.70073. PubMed 41614706.
Backbone
  Vector backbone: pcDNA3.1 (+)
  Backbone manufacturer: Invitrogen (Life Technologies)
  Backbone size w/o insert (bp): 5431
  Total vector size (bp): 11679
  Vector type: Mammalian Expression
Growth in bacteria
  Bacterial resistance: Ampicillin, 100 μg/mL
  Growth temperature: 37°C
  Growth strain: DH5alpha
  Copy number: High Copy
Gene/Insert
  Gene/Insert name: MSTN full gene (alt name: Myostatin)
  Species: B. taurus (bovine)
  Insert size (bp): 6248
  Mutation: p.F94L
  GenBank ID: GeneID:281187
  Entrez Gene: MSTN (a.k.a. GDF8)
  Promoter: CMV
  Cloning method: Other
  Sequencing primers: 5′ TAATACGACTCACTATAGGG
Terms and licenses: Academic/Nonprofit Terms; Industry Terms: Not Available to Industry
Depositor comments: Addgene NGS finds six natural variants within MSTN intron 1 (NC_037329.1). The depositor confirms these intronic variants have no detectable effect on plasmid function, and that the plasmid has been tested and found fully functional in terms of RNA expression and splicing.
How to cite: pcDNA3.1-MSTN-F94L was a gift from Mathilde Dupont-Nivet (Addgene plasmid # 241321 ; http://n2t.net/addgene:241321 ; RRID:Addgene_241321)
